Addgene plasmid #144042: TFORF2556
Purpose: Lentiviral vector for overexpressing transcription factor ORFs with unique 24-bp barcodes. Barcodes facilitate identification of transcription factors in pooled screens.
Depositing lab: Feng Zhang. Depositing organization: Broad Institute. Publication: A transcription factor atlas of directed differentiation. Joung J, Ma S, Tay T, Geiger-Schuller KR, Kirchgatterer PC, Verdine VK, Guo B, Arias-Garcia MA, Allen WE, Singh A, Kuksenko O, Abudayyeh OO, Gootenberg JS, Fu Z, Macrae RK, Buenrostro JD, Regev A, Zhang F. Cell. 2023 Jan 5;186(1):209-229.e26. doi: 10.1016/j.cell.2022.11.026. PubMed 36608654.
Backbone
  Vector backbone: pLX_TRC317
  Backbone manufacturer: Broad Institute Genetic Perturbation Platform
  Backbone size w/o insert (bp): 8264
  Vector type: Mammalian Expression, Lentiviral
  Selectable markers: Puromycin
Growth in bacteria
  Bacterial resistance: Ampicillin, 100 μg/mL
  Growth temperature: 37°C
  Growth strain: NEB Stable
  Copy number: High Copy
Gene/Insert
  Gene/Insert name: ADNP2
  Species: H. sapiens (human)
  Insert size (bp): 3497
  Entrez Gene: ADNP2 (a.k.a. ZNF508)
  Promoter: EF1a
  Cloning method: Unknown
  Sequencing primers: 5′ GGGTGGAGACTGAAGTTAGGCCAG; 3′ CACATAGCGTAAAAGGAGCAACATAG
Terms and licenses: Academic/Nonprofit Terms; Industry Terms: Not Available to Industry
Depositor comments: NM_014913,XM_005266656,ENST00000262198 . The transcription factor ORF portion of this plasmid was synthesized by Genewiz. Please test multiple small colonies in case of plasmid recombination. To make this collection available in a timely manner, a portion of this collection was not fully sequenced by Addgene. If an Addgene verified full plasmid sequence is not available, please contact us prior to placing an order to request the full sequence.
How to cite: TFORF2556 was a gift from Feng Zhang (Addgene plasmid # 144042 ; http://n2t.net/addgene:144042 ; RRID:Addgene_144042)
