[The description below was written by a language model from this plasmid's Addgene catalogue record and pLannotate feature annotations shown in this document.]
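Description:
TFORF2556 is a lentiviral mammalian expression plasmid built on the pLX_TRC317 backbone and carrying the human ADNP2 (ZNF508) open reading frame, a protein that may be involved in transcriptional regulation. It belongs to a barcoded transcription factor ORF collection in which each clone carries a unique 24-bp barcode so that the factor can be identified in pooled overexpression screens. The barcode is not annotated as a separate feature in the table, so its position is not stated. In bacteria the plasmid replicates from a high-copy ColE1/pUC-type origin and is selected with ampicillin through the bla gene. An f1 origin and remnants of a lac/lacZα cloning region with T3 and T7 promoters are also present.

The transfer cassette has a third-generation, self-inactivating layout. An RSV promoter replaces the U3 region of a truncated HIV-1 5' LTR to drive genomic RNA production in packaging cells. It is followed by the Ψ packaging signal with a gag fragment, the Rev response element for Rev-dependent nuclear export, and a cPPT/CTS. The 3' LTR carries the ΔU3 deletion, which inactivates LTR promoter activity after integration. Within the provirus, an SV40 early promoter drives the puromycin N-acetyltransferase gene for selection of transduced cells. A separate EF-1α promoter drives constitutive expression of the ADNP2 coding sequence. A WPRE downstream of the ORF enhances transcript stability and expression, and an SV40 polyadenylation signal lies beyond the 3' LTR. Short hits to U6 promoter and SV40 small t antigen are fragments and are probably not functional units. The depositor notes that the ORF was synthesized and that the plasmid can recombine during propagation. The sequenced record of 11,761 nt matches the sum of the stated backbone and insert sizes.
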