Features (pLannotate 1.2.2; 31 found; start..end, strand, type, name):
      5..231     +  promoter       RSV promoter: Rous sarcoma virus enhancer/promoter
    232..412     +  LTR            5' LTR (truncated): truncated 5' long terminal repeat (LTR) from HIV-1
    459..584     +  misc_feature   HIV-1 Ψ: packaging signal of human immunodeficiency virus type 1
    568..931     +  CDS            HIV-1 gag (fragment): gag protein from human immunodeficiency virus 1; gag
   1077..1310    +  misc_feature   RRE: The Rev response element (RRE) of HIV-1 allows for Rev-dependent mRNA export from the nucleus to the cytoplasm.
   1687..1713    +  CDS            Rev (fragment): human immunodeficiency virus 1 (HIV-1) Rev protein; rev; enhances nuclear export of unspliced and incompletely spliced viral mRNAs
   1720..1743    +  promoter       SV40 promoter (fragment): SV40 early promoter
   1744..1815    +  promoter       SV40 promoter (fragment): SV40 enhancer and early promoter
   1839..1974    +  rep_origin     SV40 ori: SV40 origin of replication
   2020..2616    +  CDS            PuroR (fragment): puromycin N-acetyltransferase; pac from Streptomyces; confers resistance to puromycin
   2665..2782    +  misc_feature   cPPT/CTS: central polypurine tract and central termination sequence of HIV-1
   2847..2913    +  CDS            small t antigen (fragment): SV40 (simian virus 40) small t antigen
   2920..4098    +  promoter       EF-1α promoter: strong constitutive promoter for human elongation factor EF-1α
   4115..7507    +  CDS            ADNP2: ADNP2_HUMAN - Also known as KIAA0863, ZNF508. Experimental evidence at protein level: Swiss-Prot protein existence level 1. May be involved in transcriptional regulation. From Homo sapiens (Human).
   7523..7576    +  promoter       U6 promoter (fragment): RNA polymerase III promoter for human U6 snRNA
   7618..8206    +  misc_feature   WPRE: woodchuck hepatitis virus posttranscriptional regulatory element
   8257..8276    +  misc_feature   cPPT/CTS (fragment): central polypurine tract and central termination sequence of HIV-1
   8278..8511    +  LTR            3' LTR (ΔU3): self-inactivating 3' long terminal repeat (LTR) from HIV-1
   8589..8710    +  polyA_signal   SV40 poly(A) signal: SV40 polyadenylation signal
   8750..8885    +  rep_origin     SV40 ori: SV40 origin of replication
   8906..8924    -  promoter       T7 promoter: promoter for bacteriophage T7 RNA polymerase
   8932..9087    +  CDS            lacZα (fragment): LacZα fragment of β-galactosidase; lacZ fragment
   9092..9520    +  rep_origin     f1 ori (sequence partly withheld): f1 bacteriophage origin of replication; arrow indicates direction of (+) strand synthesis
   9573..9677    +  promoter       AmpR promoter: bla
   9678..10538   +  CDS            AmpR: β-lactamase; bla; confers resistance to ampicillin, carbenicillin, and related antibiotics
  10709..11297   +  rep_origin     ori: high-copy-number ColE1/pMB1/pBR322/pUC origin of replication
  11480..11572   +  CDS            lacI (fragment): lac repressor; lacI; The lac repressor binds to the lac operator to inhibit transcription in E. coli. This inhibition can be relieved by adding lactose or isopropyl-β-D-thiogalactopyranoside (IPTG).
  11585..11606   +  protein_bind   CAP binding site: CAP binding activates transcription in the presence of cAMP. E. coli catabolite activator protein
  11621..11651   +  promoter       lac promoter: promoter for the E. coli lac operon
  11655..11677   +  protein_bind   lac operator (fragment): The lac repressor binds to the lac operator to inhibit transcription in E. coli. This inhibition can be relieved by adding lactose or isopropyl-β-D-thiogalactopyranoside (IPTG). lac repressor encoded by lacI
  11720..11738   +  promoter       T3 promoter: promoter for bacteriophage T3 RNA polymerase
>Addgene plasmid #144042 | TFORF2556 | addgene full sequence | sequence record 400552 | Addgene NGS Result
TTAATGTAGTCTTATGCAATACTCTTGTAGTCTTGCAACATGGTAACGATGAGTTAGCAACATGCCTTAC
AAGGAGAGAAAAAGCACCGTGCATGCCGATTGGTGGAAGTAAGGTGGTACGATCGTGCCTTATTAGGAAG
GCAACAGACGGGTCTGACATGGATTGGACGAACCACTGAATTGCCGCATTGCAGAGATATTGTATTTAAG
TGCCTAGCTCGATACATAAACGGGTCTCTCTGGTTAGACCAGATCTGAGCCTGGGAGCTCTCTGGCTAAC
TAGGGAACCCACTGCTTAAGCCTCAATAAAGCTTGCCTTGAGTGCTTCAAGTAGTGTGTGCCCGTCTGTT
GTGTGACTCTGGTAACTAGAGATCCCTCAGACCCTTTTAGTCAGTGTGGAAAATCTCTAGCAGTGGCGCC
CGAACAGGGACTTGAAAGCGAAAGGGAAACCAGAGGAGCTCTCTCGACGCAGGACTCGGCTTGCTGAAGC
GCGCACGGCAAGAGGCGAGGGGCGGCGACTGGTGAGTACGCCAAAAATTTTGACTAGCGGAGGCTAGAAG
GAGAGAGATGGGTGCGAGAGCGTCAGTATTAAGCGGGGGAGAATTAGATCGCGATGGGAAAAAATTCGGT
TAAGGCCAGGGGGAAAGAAAAAATATAAATTAAAACATATAGTATGGGCAAGCAGGGAGCTAGAACGATT
CGCAGTTAATCCTGGCCTGTTAGAAACATCAGAAGGCTGTAGACAAATACTGGGACAGCTACAACCATCC
CTTCAGACAGGATCAGAAGAACTTAGATCATTATATAATACAGTAGCAACCCTCTATTGTGTGCATCAAA
GGATAGAGATAAAAGACACCAAGGAAGCTTTAGACAAGATAGAGGAAGAGCAAAACAAAAGTAAGACCAC
CGCACAGCAAGCGGCCGCTGATCTTCAGACCTGGAGGAGGAGATATGAGGGACAATTGGAGAAGTGAATT
ATATAAATATAAAGTAGTAAAAATTGAACCATTAGGAGTAGCACCCACCAAGGCAAAGAGAAGAGTGGTG
CAGAGAGAAAAAAGAGCAGTGGGAATAGGAGCTTTGTTCCTTGGGTTCTTGGGAGCAGCAGGAAGCACTA
TGGGCGCAGCGTCAATGACGCTGACGGTACAGGCCAGACAATTATTGTCTGGTATAGTGCAGCAGCAGAA
CAATTTGCTGAGGGCTATTGAGGCGCAACAGCATCTGTTGCAACTCACAGTCTGGGGCATCAAGCAGCTC
CAGGCAAGAATCCTGGCTGTGGAAAGATACCTAAAGGATCAACAGCTCCTGGGGATTTGGGGTTGCTCTG
GAAAACTCATTTGCACCACTGCTGTGCCTTGGAATGCTAGTTGGAGTAATAAATCTCTGGAACAGATTTG
GAATCACACGACCTGGATGGAGTGGGACAGAGAAATTAACAATTACACAAGCTTAATACACTCCTTAATT
GAAGAATCGCAAAACCAGCAAGAAAAGAATGAACAAGAATTATTGGAATTAGATAAATGGGCAAGTTTGT
GGAATTGGTTTAACATAACAAATTGGCTGTGGTATATAAAATTATTCATAATGATAGTAGGAGGCTTGGT
AGGTTTAAGAATAGTTTTTGCTGTACTTTCTATAGTGAATAGAGTTAGGCAGGGATATTCACCATTATCG
TTTCAGACCCACCTCCCAACCCCGAGGGGACCCATGCATTGCATCTCAATTAGTCAGCAACCAGGTGTGG
AAAGTCCCCAGGCTCCCCAGCAGGCAGAAGTATGCAAAGCATGCGTCTCAATTAGTCAGCAACCATAGTC
CCGCCCCTAACTCCGCCCATCCCGCCCCTAACTCCGCCCAGTTCCGCCCATTCTCCGCCCCATGGCTGAC
TAATTTTTTTTATTTATGCAGAGGCCGAGGCCGCCTCGGCCTCTGAGCTATTCCAGAAGTAGTGAGGAGG
CTTTTTTGGAGGCCTAGGCTTTTGCAAAAAGCTTTCTAGAGGTACCACCGGAGCTTACCATGACCGAGTA
CAAGCCCACGGTGCGCCTCGCCACCCGCGACGACGTCCCCAGGGCCGTACGCACCCTCGCCGCCGCGTTC
GCCGACTACCCCGCCACGCGCCACACCGTCGATCCGGACCGCCACATCGAGCGGGTCACCGAGCTGCAAG
AACTCTTCCTCACGCGCGTCGGGCTCGACATCGGCAAGGTGTGGGTCGCGGACGACGGCGCCGCCGTGGC
GGTCTGGACCACGCCGGAGAGCGTCGAAGCGGGGGCGGTGTTCGCCGAGATCGGCCCGCGCATGGCCGAG
TTGAGCGGTTCCCGGCTGGCCGCGCAGCAACAGATGGAAGGCCTCCTGGCGCCGCACCGGCCCAAGGAGC
CCGCGTGGTTCCTGGCCACCGTCGGCGTCTCGCCCGACCACCAGGGCAAGGGTCTGGGCAGCGCCGTCGT
GCTCCCCGGAGTGGAGGCGGCCGAGCGCGCCGGGGTGCCCGCCTTCCTGGAGACCTCCGCGCCCCGCAAC
CTCCCCTTCTACGAGCGGCTCGGCTTCACCGTCACCGCCGACGTCGAGGTGCCCGAAGGACCGCGCACCT
GGTGCATGACCCGCAAGCCCGGTGCCAGTTAACGAATTCTAGATCTTGAGACAAATGGCAGTATTCATCC
ACAATTTTAAAAGAAAAGGGGGGATTGGGGGGTACAGTGCAGGGGAAAGAATAGTAGACATAATAGCAAC
AGACATACAAACTAAAGAATTACAAAAACAAATTACAAAAATTCAAAATTTTCGGGTTTATTACAGGGAC
AGCAGAGATCCACTTTGGCGCCGGCTCGAGGCCTGCAGGTGCAAAGATGGATAAAGTTTTAAACAGAGAG
GAATCTTTGCAGCTAATGGACCTTCTAGGTCTTGAAAGGAGTGGGAATTGGCTCCGGTGCCCGTCAGTGG
GCAGAGCGCACATCGCCCACAGTCCCCGAGAAGTTGGGGGGAGGGGTCGGCAATTGAACCGGTGCCTAGA
GAAGGTGGCGCGGGGTAAACTGGGAAAGTGATGTCGTGTACTGGCTCCGCCTTTTTCCCGAGGGTGGGGG
AGAACCGTATATAAGTGCAGTAGTCGCCGTGAACGTTCTTTTTCGCAACGGGTTTGCCGCCAGAACACAG
GTAAGTGCCGTGTGTGGTTCCCGCGGGCCTGGCCTCTTTACGGGTTATGGCCCTTGCGTGCCTTGAATTA
CTTCCACCTGGCTGCAGTACGTGATTCTTGATCCCGAGCTTCGGGTTGGAAGTGGGTGGGAGAGTTCGAG
GCCTTGCGCTTAAGGAGCCCCTTCGCCTCGTGCTTGAGTTGAGGCCTGGCCTGGGCGCTGGGGCCGCCGC
GTGCGAATCTGGTGGCACCTTCGCGCCTGTCTCGCTGCTTTCGATAAGTCTCTAGCCATTTAAAATTTTT
GATGACCTGCTGCGACGCTTTTTTTCTGGCAAGATAGTCTTGTAAATGCGGGCCAAGATCTGCACACTGG
TATTTCGGTTTTTGGGGCCGCGGGCGGCGACGGGGCCCGTGCGTCCCAGCGCACATGTTCGGCGAGGCGG
GGCCTGCGAGCGCGGCCACCGAGAATCGGACGGGGGTAGTCTCAAGCTGGCCGGCCTGCTCTGGTGCCTG
GCCTCGCGCCGCCGTGTATCGCCCCGCCCTGGGCGGCAAGGCTGGCCCGGTCGGCACCAGTTGCGTGAGC
GGAAAGATGGCCGCTTCCCGGCCCTGCTGCAGGGAGCTCAAAATGGAGGACGCGGCGCTCGGGAGAGCGG
GCGGGTGAGTCACCCACACAAAGGAAAAGGGCCTTTCCGTCCTCAGCCGTCGCTTCATGTGACTCCACGG
AGTACCGGGCGCCGTCCAGGCACCTCGATTAGTTCTCGAGCTTTTGGAGTACGTCGTCTTTAGGTTGGGG
GGAGGGGTTTTATGCGATGGAGTTTCCCCACACTGAGTGGGTGGAGACTGAAGTTAGGCCAGCTTGGCAC
TTGATGTAATTCTCCTTGGAATTTGCCCTTTTTGAGTTTGGATCTTGGTTCATTCTCAAGCCTCAGACAG
TGGTTCAAAGTTTTTTTCTTCCATTTCAGGTGTCGTGAGGCTAGCACCGCCACCATGTTTCAAATTCCTG
TGGAAAATCTTGACAACATCAGAAAGGTGCGAAAAAAGGTGAAAGGTATTCTTGTGGATATTGGGCTTGA
CAGCTGCAAGGAGTTACTGAAGGACCTTAAAGGCTTTGATCCAGGAGAGAAATACTTTCATAACACATCA
TGGGGTGATGTTTCTCTCTGGGAACCTTCTGGAAAGAAAGTGAGATATCGAACAAAGCCATACTGTTGTG
GCCTCTGTAAATACTCTACAAAGGTGCTTACTTCATTCAAGAATCATTTACATCGTTACCATGAAGATGA
AATTGACCAAGAGCTGGTGATCCCTTGCCCAAACTGTGTATTTGCATCTCAGCCCAAAGTTGTGGGAAGG
CACTTCAGAATGTTCCATGCACCTGTCCGGAAAGTCCAGAACTACACAGTGAATATTTTAGGTGAAACTA
AATCATCTAGGAGCGATGTGATAAGTTTCACATGTCTAAAATGTAACTTTTCAAACACTTTGTACTACAG
CATGAAGAAGCATGTGCTGGTAGCCCATTTTCACTACTTAATTAACTCCTACTTTGGCCTAAGAACTGAG
GAAATGGGTGAGCAACCGAAAACTAACGATACTGTTTCTATAGAGAAGATCCCACCACCTGACAAATATT
ACTGTAAAAAGTGCAACGCCAATGCCAGCAGCCAGGATGCGTTAATGTATCACATTTTGACATCAGACAT
ACACAGAGATTTGGAGAATAAGCTTAGATCTGTGATTTCAGAACATATTAAGAGGACTGGACTCTTGAAG
CAAACGCACATTGCTCCAAAACCAGCAGCACATTTGGCTGCACCAGCAAATGGCAGTGCTCCAAGCGCTC
CAGCGCAGCCTCCTTGCTTCCATCTTGCTTTGCCACAGAACAGTCCAAGCCCAGCCGCAGGACAGCCAGT
GACTGTGGCCCAGGGTGCCCCTGGAAGCCTCACTCATTCCCCCCCTGCTGCTGGCCAATCCCACATGACT
CTGGTCTCCAGCCCTCTGCCTGTGGGCCAGAACAGCCTCACCCTGCAGCCCCCAGCACCTCAGCCCGTCT
TTCTTTCTCACGGGGTTCCACTTCATCAGTCTGTGAATCCTCCTGTGTTGCCCTTGAGTCAGCCAGTCGG
ACCTGTCAATAAGTCTGTTGGAACTAGTGTCCTCCCCATAAATCAGACTGTTCGCCCTGGGGTTTTACCC
CTCACCCAGCCTGTGGGACCCATAAACAGACCTGTTGGGCCTGGTGTTCTTCCTGTGAGCCCCTCTGTCA
CCCCTGGGGTCCTGCAGGCTGTCTCGCCAGGGGTGCTTTCTGTGAGTCGGGCGGTCCCGTCTGGAGTCCT
TCCTGCAGGCCAGATGACTCCTGCAGGCCAGATGACTCCTGCAGGGGTTATCCCTGGGCAAACAGCAACT
TCTGGGGTTCTTCCTACTGGCCAGATGGTCCAGTCAGGAGTTCTCCCTGTGGGCCAGACAGCTCCGTCAC
GGGTTCTTCCCCCAGGCCAGACAGCCCCATTGAGGGTTATCTCTGCAGGCCAGGTGGTCCCGTCTGGGCT
TCTTTCTCCCAACCAGACAGTCTCCTCCTCAGCTGTTGTGCCTGTAAACCAGGGTGTGAATTCTGGTGTT
CTGCAGCTTAGTCAGCCTGTTGTGTCGGGAGTTCTTCCTGTGGGCCAGCCAGTGAGGCCTGGGGTCTTGC
AACTCAACCAGACTGTGGGCACCAACATTCTGCCTGTGAATCAGCCAGTGAGACCTGGTGCTTCGCAGAA
CACCACCTTCCTGACATCAGGCTCTATTCTCAGACAGCTCATCCCTACAGGGAAACAAGTGAATGGGATT
CCAACCTACACGCTGGCCCCCGTGTCTGTCACTCTGCCGGTTCCCCCTGGAGGCCTTGCGACTGTCGCTC
CGCCCCAGATGCCCATCCAGCTCCTGCCGTCAGGTGCAGCTGCACCAATGGCCGGTTCCATGCCCGGCAT
GCCCTCTCCTCCAGTGCTGGTGAATGCTGCTCAGAGCGTGTTTGTTCAGGCCTCCTCCTCTGCAGCAGAC
ACAAACCAGGTGCTCAAACAGGCCAAGCAGTGGAAGACCTGCCCTGTCTGCAACGAGCTCTTTCCGTCCA
ACGTCTACCAGGTCCACATGGAGGTAGCGCATAAGCACAGCGAGTCCAAGTCTGGTGAGAAACTTGAGCC
TGAAAAACTGGCAGCGTGTGCACCATTTCTAAAGTGGATGAGAGAGAAAACGGTGCGATGTCTGTCTTGT
AAGTGCTTGGTCTCTGAGGAAGAGCTTATACACCACTTGCTGATGCATGGCTTGGGGTGCTTGTTCTGTC
CATGCACCTTCCATGATATCAAAGGTCTTTCAGAGCACAGCAGGAATAGGCACCTGGGGAAGAAGAAGTT
GCCTATGGATTATAGCAACAGAGGTTTTCAATTAGATGTCGATGCCAATGGCAACCTGCTCTTTCCCCAC
CTTGATTTCATCACCATATTGCCAAAGGAGAAGCTTGGGGAGCGGGAAGTCTACTTGGCAATCCTGGCTG
GGATACACTCCAAGTCACTGGTGCCTGTGTATGTGAAGGTGAGGCCTCAGGCTGAGGGCACCCCCGGGAG
CACCGGCAAGCGAGTGTCCACCTGCCCCTTTTGCTTTGGCCCCTTTGTGACAACTGAGGCCTATGAGCTG
CATTTGAAGGAGAGGCACCACATCATGCCCACAGTCCACACGGTCCTGAAGTCTCCCGCCTTCAAGTGCA
TCCACTGCTGTGGGGTCTACACGGGAAATATGACCCTGGCTGCCATCGCCGTCCATTTGGTGCGCTGCAG
AAGTGCTCCCAAGGACAGCAGCTCAGACCTGCAGGCCCAGCCGGGTTTTATTCACAACAGTGAACTGCTT
TTAGTCAGTGGTGAAGTGATGCATGATTCCAGTTTTTCTGTTAAGAGAAAGCTGCCTGACGGCCACTTAG
GGGCCGAAGACCAGCGGCATGGGGAGGAGCAGCCTCCCATCCTAAATGCCGATGCAGCCCCGGGTCCAGA
AAAGGTGACGAGTGTTGTGCCTTTTAAAAGACAAAGGAATGAAAGCAGAACAGAGGGACCTATTGTCAAG
GACGAGGCTCTTCAGATTTTAGCATTAGATCCTAAAAAATATGAAGGCCGTTCTTATGAAGAAAAGAAGC
AATTTCTTAAAGATTATTTCCATAAGAAACCATATCCTAGTAAAAAGGAAATAGAACTGTTGTCCTCACT
CTTTTGGGTGTGGAAAATTGATGTGGCTTCATTTTTTGGAAAAAGAAGGTATATTTGCATGAAAGCAATA
AAAAATCACAAGCCTTCTGTACTTTTAGGCTTTGATATGTCTGAACTTAAAAATGTGAAACATAGATTGA
ACTTTGAATATGAACCATAGTAATGAACTAGTCCGTAACTTGAAAGTATTTCGATTTCTTGGCTTTATAT
ATCTTGTGGAAAGGACGAATGGCCACTTCGTCTAGTGTACGTACGCGTTAAGTCGACAATCAACCTCTGG
ATTACAAAATTTGTGAAAGATTGACTGGTATTCTTAACTATGTTGCTCCTTTTACGCTATGTGGATACGC
TGCTTTAATGCCTTTGTATCATGCTATTGCTTCCCGTATGGCTTTCATTTTCTCCTCCTTGTATAAATCC
TGGTTGCTGTCTCTTTATGAGGAGTTGTGGCCCGTTGTCAGGCAACGTGGCGTGGTGTGCACTGTGTTTG
CTGACGCAACCCCCACTGGTTGGGGCATTGCCACCACCTGTCAGCTCCTTTCCGGGACTTTCGCTTTCCC
CCTCCCTATTGCCACGGCGGAACTCATCGCCGCCTGCCTTGCCCGCTGCTGGACAGGGGCTCGGCTGTTG
GGCACTGACAATTCCGTGGTGTTGTCGGGGAAATCATCGTCCTTTCCTTGGCTGCTCGCCTGTGTTGCCA
CCTGGATTCTGCGCGGGACGTCCTTCTGCTACGTCCCTTCGGCCCTCAATCCAGCGGACCTTCCTTCCCG
CGGCCTGCTGCCGGCTCTGCGGCCTCTTCCGCGTCTTCGCCTTCGCCCTCAGACGAGTCGGATCTCCCTT
TGGGCCGCCTCCCCGCGTCGACTTTAAGACCAATGACTTACAAGGCAGCTGTAGATCTTAGCCACTTTTT
AAAAGAAAAGGGGGGACTGGAAGGGCTAATTCACTCCCAACGAAGACAAGATCTGCTTTTTGCTTGTACT
GGGTCTCTCTGGTTAGACCAGATCTGAGCCTGGGAGCTCTCTGGCTAACTAGGGAACCCACTGCTTAAGC
CTCAATAAAGCTTGCCTTGAGTGCTTCAAGTAGTGTGTGCCCGTCTGTTGTGTGACTCTGGTAACTAGAG
ATCCCTCAGACCCTTTTAGTCAGTGTGGAAAATCTCTAGCAGTACGTATAGTAGTTCATGTCATCTTATT
ATTCAGTATTTATAACTTGCAAAGAAATGAATATCAGAGAGTGAGAGGAACTTGTTTATTGCAGCTTATA
ATGGTTACAAATAAAGCAATAGCATCACAAATTTCACAAATAAAGCATTTTTTTCACTGCATTCTAGTTG
TGGTTTGTCCAAACTCATCAATGTATCTTATCATGTCTGGCTCTAGCTATCCCGCCCCTAACTCCGCCCA
TCCCGCCCCTAACTCCGCCCAGTTCCGCCCATTCTCCGCCCCATGGCTGACTAATTTTTTTTATTTATGC
AGAGGCCGAGGCCGCCTCGGCCTCTGAGCTATTCCAGAAGTAGTGAGGAGGCTTTTTTGGAGGCCTAGGG
ACGTACCCAATTCGCCCTATAGTGAGTCGTATTACGCGCGCTCACTGGCCGTCGTTTTACAACGTCGTGA
CTGGGAAAACCCTGGCGTTACCCAACTTAATCGCCTTGCAGCACATCCCCCTTTCGCCAGCTGGCGTAAT
AGCGAAGAGGCCCGCACCGATCGCCCTTCCCAACAGTTGCGCAGCCTGAATGGCGAATGGG
[124 nt withheld, positions 9092-9215]
C
[91 nt withheld, positions 9217-9307]
A
[49 nt withheld, positions 9309-9357]
CCTTTGACGTTGGAGTCCACGTTCTTT
[37 nt withheld, positions 9385-9421]
ACCCTATCTCGGTCTATTCTTTTGATTTATAAGGGATTTTGCCGATTTCGGCCTATTGGTTAAAAAATGA
GCTGATTTAACAAAAATTTAACGCGAATTTTAACAAAATATTAACGCTTACAATTTAGGTGGCACTTTTC
GGGGAAATGTGCGCGGAACCCCTATTTGTTTATTTTTCTAAATACATTCAAATATGTATCCGCTCATGAG
ACAATAACCCTGATAAATGCTTCAATAATATTGAAAAAGGAAGAGTATGAGTATTCAACATTTCCGTGTC
GCCCTTATTCCCTTTTTTGCGGCATTTTGCCTTCCTGTTTTTGCTCACCCAGAAACGCTGGTGAAAGTAA
AAGATGCTGAAGATCAGTTGGGTGCACGAGTGGGTTACATCGAACTGGATCTCAACAGCGGTAAGATCCT
TGAGAGTTTTCGCCCCGAAGAACGTTTTCCAATGATGAGCACTTTTAAAGTTCTGCTATGTGGCGCGGTA
TTATCCCGTATTGACGCCGGGCAAGAGCAACTCGGTCGCCGCATACACTATTCTCAGAATGACTTGGTTG
AGTACTCACCAGTCACAGAAAAGCATCTTACGGATGGCATGACAGTAAGAGAATTATGCAGTGCTGCCAT
AACCATGAGTGATAACACTGCGGCCAACTTACTTCTGACAACGATCGGAGGACCGAAGGAGCTAACCGCT
TTTTTGCACAACATGGGGGATCATGTAACTCGCCTTGATCGTTGGGAACCGGAGCTGAATGAAGCCATAC
CAAACGACGAGCGTGACACCACGATGCCTGTAGCAATGGCAACAACGTTGCGCAAACTATTAACTGGCGA
ACTACTTACTCTAGCTTCCCGGCAACAATTAATAGACTGGATGGAGGCGGATAAAGTTGCAGGACCACTT
CTGCGCTCGGCCCTTCCGGCTGGCTGGTTTATTGCTGATAAATCTGGAGCCGGTGAGCGTGGGTCTCGCG
GTATCATTGCAGCACTGGGGCCAGATGGTAAGCCCTCCCGTATCGTAGTTATCTACACGACGGGGAGTCA
GGCAACTATGGATGAACGAAATAGACAGATCGCTGAGATAGGTGCCTCACTGATTAAGCATTGGTAACTG
TCAGACCAAGTTTACTCATATATACTTTAGATTGATTTAAAACTTCATTTTTAATTTAAAAGGATCTAGG
TGAAGATCCTTTTTGATAATCTCATGACCAAAATCCCTTAACGTGAGTTTTCGTTCCACTGAGCGTCAGA
CCCCGTAGAAAAGATCAAAGGATCTTCTTGAGATCCTTTTTTTCTGCGCGTAATCTGCTGCTTGCAAACA
AAAAAACCACCGCTACCAGCGGTGGTTTGTTTGCCGGATCAAGAGCTACCAACTCTTTTTCCGAAGGTAA
CTGGCTTCAGCAGAGCGCAGATACCAAATACTGTTCTTCTAGTGTAGCCGTAGTTAGGCCACCACTTCAA
GAACTCTGTAGCACCGCCTACATACCTCGCTCTGCTAATCCTGTTACCAGTGGCTGCTGCCAGTGGCGAT
AAGTCGTGTCTTACCGGGTTGGACTCAAGACGATAGTTACCGGATAAGGCGCAGCGGTCGGGCTGAACGG
GGGGTTCGTGCACACAGCCCAGCTTGGAGCGAACGACCTACACCGAACTGAGATACCTACAGCGTGAGCT
ATGAGAAAGCGCCACGCTTCCCGAAGGGAGAAAGGCGGACAGGTATCCGGTAAGCGGCAGGGTCGGAACA
GGAGAGCGCACGAGGGAGCTTCCAGGGGGAAACGCCTGGTATCTTTATAGTCCTGTCGGGTTTCGCCACC
TCTGACTTGAGCGTCGATTTTTGTGATGCTCGTCAGGGGGGCGGAGCCTATGGAAAAACGCCAGCAACGC
GGCCTTTTTACGGTTCCTGGCCTTTTGCTGGCCTTTTGCTCACATGTTCTTTCCTGCGTTATCCCCTGAT
TCTGTGGATAACCGTATTACCGCCTTTGAGTGAGCTGATACCGCTCGCCGCAGCCGAACGACCGAGCGCA
GCGAGTCAGTGAGCGAGGAAGCGGAAGAGCGCCCAATACGCAAACCGCCTCTCCCCGCGCGTTGGCCGAT
TCATTAATGCAGCTGGCACGACAGGTTTCCCGACTGGAAAGCGGGCAGTGAGCGCAACGCAATTAATGTG
AGTTAGCTCACTCATTAGGCACCCCAGGCTTTACACTTTATGCTTCCGGCTCGTATGTTGTGTGGAATTG
TGAGCGGATAACAATTTCACACAGGAAACAGCTATGACCATGATTACGCCAAGCGCGCAATTAACCCTCA
CTAAAGGGAACAAAAGCTGGAGCTGCAAGC
