>Addgene plasmid #144042 | TFORF2556 | depositor partial sequence | sequence record 284250 | Insert
ACCGCCACCATGTTTCAAATTCCTGTGGAAAATCTTGACAACATCAGAAAGGTGCGAAAAAAGGTGAAAG
GTATTCTTGTGGATATTGGGCTTGACAGCTGCAAGGAGTTACTGAAGGACCTTAAAGGCTTTGATCCAGG
AGAGAAATACTTTCATAACACATCATGGGGTGATGTTTCTCTCTGGGAACCTTCTGGAAAGAAAGTGAGA
TATCGAACAAAGCCATACTGTTGTGGCCTCTGTAAATACTCTACAAAGGTGCTTACTTCATTCAAGAATC
ATTTACATCGTTACCATGAAGATGAAATTGACCAAGAGCTGGTGATCCCTTGCCCAAACTGTGTATTTGC
ATCTCAGCCCAAAGTTGTGGGAAGGCACTTCAGAATGTTCCATGCACCTGTCCGGAAAGTCCAGAACTAC
ACAGTGAATATTTTAGGTGAAACTAAATCATCTAGGAGCGATGTGATAAGTTTCACATGTCTAAAATGTA
ACTTTTCAAACACTTTGTACTACAGCATGAAGAAGCATGTGCTGGTAGCCCATTTTCACTACTTAATTAA
CTCCTACTTTGGCCTAAGAACTGAGGAAATGGGTGAGCAACCGAAAACTAACGATACTGTTTCTATAGAG
AAGATCCCACCACCTGACAAATATTACTGTAAAAAGTGCAACGCCAATGCCAGCAGCCAGGATGCGTTAA
TGTATCACATTTTGACATCAGACATACACAGAGATTTGGAGAATAAGCTTAGATCTGTGATTTCAGAACA
TATTAAGAGGACTGGACTCTTGAAGCAAACGCACATTGCTCCAAAACCAGCAGCACATTTGGCTGCACCA
GCAAATGGCAGTGCTCCAAGCGCTCCAGCGCAGCCTCCTTGCTTCCATCTTGCTTTGCCACAGAACAGTC
CAAGCCCAGCCGCAGGACAGCCAGTGACTGTGGCCCAGGGTGCCCCTGGAAGCCTCACTCATTCCCCCCC
TGCTGCTGGCCAATCCCACATGACTCTGGTCTCCAGCCCTCTGCCTGTGGGCCAGAACAGCCTCACCCTG
CAGCCCCCAGCACCTCAGCCCGTCTTTCTTTCTCACGGGGTTCCACTTCATCAGTCTGTGAATCCTCCTG
TGTTGCCCTTGAGTCAGCCAGTCGGACCTGTCAATAAGTCTGTTGGAACTAGTGTCCTCCCCATAAATCA
GACTGTTCGCCCTGGGGTTTTACCCCTCACCCAGCCTGTGGGACCCATAAACAGACCTGTTGGGCCTGGT
GTTCTTCCTGTGAGCCCCTCTGTCACCCCTGGGGTCCTGCAGGCTGTCTCGCCAGGGGTGCTTTCTGTGA
GTCGGGCGGTCCCGTCTGGAGTCCTTCCTGCAGGCCAGATGACTCCTGCAGGCCAGATGACTCCTGCAGG
GGTTATCCCTGGGCAAACAGCAACTTCTGGGGTTCTTCCTACTGGCCAGATGGTCCAGTCAGGAGTTCTC
CCTGTGGGCCAGACAGCTCCGTCACGGGTTCTTCCCCCAGGCCAGACAGCCCCATTGAGGGTTATCTCTG
CAGGCCAGGTGGTCCCGTCTGGGCTTCTTTCTCCCAACCAGACAGTCTCCTCCTCAGCTGTTGTGCCTGT
AAACCAGGGTGTGAATTCTGGTGTTCTGCAGCTTAGTCAGCCTGTTGTGTCGGGAGTTCTTCCTGTGGGC
CAGCCAGTGAGGCCTGGGGTCTTGCAACTCAACCAGACTGTGGGCACCAACATTCTGCCTGTGAATCAGC
CAGTGAGACCTGGTGCTTCGCAGAACACCACCTTCCTGACATCAGGCTCTATTCTCAGACAGCTCATCCC
TACAGGGAAACAAGTGAATGGGATTCCAACCTACACGCTGGCCCCCGTGTCTGTCACTCTGCCGGTTCCC
CCTGGAGGCCTTGCGACTGTCGCTCCGCCCCAGATGCCCATCCAGCTCCTGCCGTCAGGTGCAGCTGCAC
CAATGGCCGGTTCCATGCCCGGCATGCCCTCTCCTCCAGTGCTGGTGAATGCTGCTCAGAGCGTGTTTGT
TCAGGCCTCCTCCTCTGCAGCAGACACAAACCAGGTGCTCAAACAGGCCAAGCAGTGGAAGACCTGCCCT
GTCTGCAACGAGCTCTTTCCGTCCAACGTCTACCAGGTCCACATGGAGGTAGCGCATAAGCACAGCGAGT
CCAAGTCTGGTGAGAAACTTGAGCCTGAAAAACTGGCAGCGTGTGCACCATTTCTAAAGTGGATGAGAGA
GAAAACGGTGCGATGTCTGTCTTGTAAGTGCTTGGTCTCTGAGGAAGAGCTTATACACCACTTGCTGATG
CATGGCTTGGGGTGCTTGTTCTGTCCATGCACCTTCCATGATATCAAAGGTCTTTCAGAGCACAGCAGGA
ATAGGCACCTGGGGAAGAAGAAGTTGCCTATGGATTATAGCAACAGAGGTTTTCAATTAGATGTCGATGC
CAATGGCAACCTGCTCTTTCCCCACCTTGATTTCATCACCATATTGCCAAAGGAGAAGCTTGGGGAGCGG
GAAGTCTACTTGGCAATCCTGGCTGGGATACACTCCAAGTCACTGGTGCCTGTGTATGTGAAGGTGAGGC
CTCAGGCTGAGGGCACCCCCGGGAGCACCGGCAAGCGAGTGTCCACCTGCCCCTTTTGCTTTGGCCCCTT
TGTGACAACTGAGGCCTATGAGCTGCATTTGAAGGAGAGGCACCACATCATGCCCACAGTCCACACGGTC
CTGAAGTCTCCCGCCTTCAAGTGCATCCACTGCTGTGGGGTCTACACGGGAAATATGACCCTGGCTGCCA
TCGCCGTCCATTTGGTGCGCTGCAGAAGTGCTCCCAAGGACAGCAGCTCAGACCTGCAGGCCCAGCCGGG
TTTTATTCACAACAGTGAACTGCTTTTAGTCAGTGGTGAAGTGATGCATGATTCCAGTTTTTCTGTTAAG
AGAAAGCTGCCTGACGGCCACTTAGGGGCCGAAGACCAGCGGCATGGGGAGGAGCAGCCTCCCATCCTAA
ATGCCGATGCAGCCCCGGGTCCAGAAAAGGTGACGAGTGTTGTGCCTTTTAAAAGACAAAGGAATGAAAG
CAGAACAGAGGGACCTATTGTCAAGGACGAGGCTCTTCAGATTTTAGCATTAGATCCTAAAAAATATGAA
GGCCGTTCTTATGAAGAAAAGAAGCAATTTCTTAAAGATTATTTCCATAAGAAACCATATCCTAGTAAAA
AGGAAATAGAACTGTTGTCCTCACTCTTTTGGGTGTGGAAAATTGATGTGGCTTCATTTTTTGGAAAAAG
AAGGTATATTTGCATGAAAGCAATAAAAAATCACAAGCCTTCTGTACTTTTAGGCTTTGATATGTCTGAA
CTTAAAAATGTGAAACATAGATTGAACTTTGAATATGAACCATAGTAATGAACTAGTCCGTAACTTGAAA
GTATTTCGATTTCTTGGCTTTATATATCTTGTGGAAAGGACGAATGGCCACTTCGTCTAGTGTACGT
