>Addgene plasmid #144042 | TFORF2556 | depositor partial sequence | sequence record 284251 | Barcode
ATGGCCACTTCGTCTAGTGTACGT
